>Addgene plasmid #138900 | pPD289 ZF43x5-Compact_EYFP | addgene full sequence | sequence record 324020 | Addgene NGS Result
GTGCCACCTGACGTCGACGGATCGGGAGATCTGAATTAGAGTGAGGACGATCGGAGTGAGGAAAATTAGA
GTGAGGACGATCGGAGTGAGGATAATTAGAGTGAGGACGATCCCTCTAGAGGGTATATAATGGGGGCCAC
TAGTCTACTACCAGAGCTCATCGCTAGCGCCACCATGGTGAGCAAGGGCGAGGAGCTGTTCACCGGGGTG
GTGCCCATCCTGGTCGAGCTGGACGGCGACGTAAACGGCCACAAGTTCAGCGTGTCCGGCGAGGGCGAGG
GCGATGCCACCTACGGCAAGCTGACCCTGAAGTTCATCTGCACCACCGGCAAGCTGCCCGTGCCCTGGCC
CACCCTCGTGACCACCTTCGGCTACGGCCTGCAGTGCTTCGCCCGCTACCCCGACCACATGAAGCAGCAC
GACTTCTTCAAGTCCGCCATGCCCGAAGGCTACGTCCAGGAGCGCACCATCTTCTTCAAGGACGACGGCA
ACTACAAGACCCGCGCCGAGGTGAAGTTCGAGGGCGACACCCTGGTGAACCGCATCGAGCTGAAGGGCAT
CGACTTCAAGGAGGACGGCAACATCCTGGGGCACAAGCTGGAGTACAACTACAACAGCCACAACGTCTAT
ATCATGGCCGACAAGCAGAAGAACGGCATCAAGGTGAACTTCAAGATCCGCCACAACATCGAGGACGGCA
GCGTGCAGCTCGCCGACCACTACCAGCAGAACACCCCCATCGGCGACGGCCCCGTGCTGCTGCCCGACAA
CCACTACCTGAGCTACCAGTCCGCCCTGAGCAAAGACCCCAACGAGAAGCGCGATCACATGGTCCTGCTG
GAGTTCGTGACCGCCGCCGGGATCACTCTCGGCATGGACGAGCTGTACAAGTAGGCGGCCGCTCGAGTCT
AGAGGGCCCGTTTAAACCCGCTGATCAGCCTCGACTGTGCCTTCTAGTTGCCAGCCATCTGTTGTTTGCC
CCTCCCCCGTGCCTTCCTTGACCCTGGAAGGTGCCACTCCCACTGTCCTTTCCTAATAAAATGAGGAAAT
TGCATCGCATTGTCTGAGTAGGTGTCATTCTATTCTGGGGGGTGGGGTGGGGCAGGACAGCAAGGGGGAG
GATTGGGAAGTCAATAGCAGGCATGCTGGGGATGCGGTGGGCTCTATGGCTTCTGAGGCGGAAAGAACCA
GCTGGGGCTCTAGGGGGTATCCCC
[124 nt withheld, positions 1215-1338]
C
[91 nt withheld, positions 1340-1430]
A
[49 nt withheld, positions 1432-1480]
CCTTTGACGTTGGAGTCCACGTTCTTT
[37 nt withheld, positions 1508-1544]
ACCCTATCTCGGTCTATTCTTTTGATTTATAAGGGATTTTGCCGATTTCGGCCTATTGGTTAAAAAATGA
GCTGATTTAACAAAAATTTAACGCGAATTAATTCTGTGGAATGTGTGTCAGTTAGGCTCAATTAGTCAGC
AACCATAGTCCCGCCCCTAACTCCGCCCATCCCGCCCCTAACTCCGCCCAGTTCCGCCCATTCTCCGCCC
CATGGCTGACTAATTTTTTTTATTTATGCAGAGGCCGAGGCCGCCTCTGCCTCTGAGCTATTCCAGAAGT
AGTGAGGAGGCTTTTTTGGAGGCCTAGGCTTTTGCAAAAAGCTCCCGGGAGCTTGTATATCCATTTTCGG
AGGTTGGGCTTCGGAATCGTTTTCCGGGACGCCGGCTGGATGATCCTCCAGCGCGGGGATCTCATGCTGG
AGTTCTTCGCCCACCCCAACTTGTTTATTGCAGCTTATAATGGTTACAAATAAAGCAATAGCATCACAAA
TTTCACAAATAAAGCATTTTTTTCACTGCATTCTAGTTGTGGTTTGTCCAAACTCATCAATGTATCTTAT
CATGTCTGTATACCGTCGACCTCTAGCTAGAGCTTGGCGTAATCATGGTCATAGCTGTTTCCTGTGTGAA
ATTGTTATCCGCTCACAATTCCACACAACATACGAGCCGGAAGCATAAAGTGTAAAGCCTGGGGTGCCTA
ATGAGTGAGCTAACTCACATTAATTGCGTTGCGCTCACTGCCCGCTTTCCAGTCGGGAAACCTGTCGTGC
CAGCTGCATTAATGAATCGGCCAACGCGCGGGGAGAGGCGGTTTGCGTATTGGGCGCTCTTCCGCTTCCT
CGCTCACTGACTCGCTGCGCTCGGTCGTTCGGCTGCGGCGAGCGGTATCAGCTCACTCAAAGGCGGTAAT
ACGGTTATCCACAGAATCAGGGGATAACGCAGGAAAGAACATGTGAGCAAAAGGCCAGCAAAAGGCCAGG
AACCGTAAAAAGGCCGCGTTGCTGGCGTTTTTCCATAGGCTCCGCCCCCCTGACGAGCATCACAAAAATC
GACGCTCAAGTCAGAGGTGGCGAAACCCGACAGGACTATAAAGATACCAGGCGTTTCCCCCTGGAAGCTC
CCTCGTGCGCTCTCCTGTTCCGACCCTGCCGCTTACCGGATACCTGTCCGCCTTTCTCCCTTCGGGAAGC
GTGGCGCTTTCTCATAGCTCACGCTGTAGGTATCTCAGTTCGGTGTAGGTCGTTCGCTCCAAGCTGGGCT
GTGTGCACGAACCCCCCGTTCAGCCCGACCGCTGCGCCTTATCCGGTAACTATCGTCTTGAGTCCAACCC
GGTAAGACACGACTTATCGCCACTGGCAGCAGCCACTGGTAACAGGATTAGCAGAGCGAGGTATGTAGGC
GGTGCTACAGAGTTCTTGAAGTGGTGGCCTAACTACGGCTACACTAGAAGAACAGTATTTGGTATCTGCG
CTCTGCTGAAGCCAGTTACCTTCGGAAAAAGAGTTGGTAGCTCTTGATCCGGCAAACAAACCACCGCTGG
TAGCGGTGGTTTTTTTGTTTGCAAGCAGCAGATTACGCGCAGAAAAAAAGGATCTCAAGAAGATCCTTTG
ATCTTTTCTACGGGGTCTGACGCTCAGTGGAACGAAAACTCACGTTAAGGGATTTTGGTCATGAGATTAT
CAAAAAGGATCTTCACCTAGATCCTTTTAAATTAAAAATGAAGTTTTAAATCAATCTAAAGTATATATGA
GTAAACTTGGTCTGACAGTTACCAATGCTTAATCAGTGAGGCACCTATCTCAGCGATCTGTCTATTTCGT
TCATCCATAGTTGCCTGACTCCCCGTCGTGTAGATAACTACGATACGGGAGGGCTTACCATCTGGCCCCA
GTGCTGCAATGATACCGCGAGATCCACGCTCACCGGCTCCAGATTTATCAGCAATAAACCAGCCAGCCGG
AAGGGCCGAGCGCAGAAGTGGTCCTGCAACTTTATCCGCCTCCATCCAGTCTATTAATTGTTGCCGGGAA
GCTAGAGTAAGTAGTTCGCCAGTTAATAGTTTGCGCAACGTTGTTGCCATTGCTACAGGCATCGTGGTGT
CACGCTCGTCGTTTGGTATGGCTTCATTCAGCTCCGGTTCCCAACGATCAAGGCGAGTTACATGATCCCC
CATGTTGTGCAAAAAAGCGGTTAGCTCCTTCGGTCCTCCGATCGTTGTCAGAAGTAAGTTGGCCGCAGTG
TTATCACTCATGGTTATGGCAGCACTGCATAATTCTCTTACTGTCATGCCATCCGTAAGATGCTTTTCTG
TGACTGGTGAGTACTCAACCAAGTCATTCTGAGAATAGTGTATGCGGCGACCGAGTTGCTCTTGCCCGGC
GTCAATACGGGATAATACCGCGCCACATAGCAGAACTTTAAAAGTGCTCATCATTGGAAAACGTTCTTCG
GGGCGAAAACTCTCAAGGATCTTACCGCTGTTGAGATCCAGTTCGATGTAACCCACTCGTGCACCCAACT
GATCTTCAGCATCTTTTACTTTCACCAGCGTTTCTGGGTGAGCAAAAACAGGAAGGCAAAATGCCGCAAA
AAAGGGAATAAGGGCGACACGGAAATGTTGAATACTCATACTCTTCCTTTTTCAATATTATTGAAGCATT
TATCAGGGTTATTGTCTCATGAGCGGATACATATTTGAATGTATTTAGAAAAATAAACAAATAGGGGTTC
CGCGCACATTTCCCCGAAAA
Features (pLannotate 1.2.2; 16 found; start..end, strand, type, name):
    117..133     +  promoter       minP (fragment): minimal TATA-box promoter with low basal activity
    175..891     +  CDS            EYFP: EYFP is a basic (constitutively fluorescent) green/yellow fluorescent protein published in 1996, derived from Aequorea victoria. It is reported to be a very rapidly-maturing weak dimer with high acid sensitivity.
    945..1056    +  polyA_signal   bGH poly(A) signal: bovine growth hormone polyadenylation signal
   1173..1194    +  promoter       SV40 promoter (fragment): SV40 enhancer and early promoter
   1215..1643    +  rep_origin     f1 ori (sequence partly withheld): f1 bacteriophage origin of replication; arrow indicates direction of (+) strand synthesis
   1648..1670    +  promoter       SV40 promoter (fragment): SV40 enhancer and early promoter
   1671..1862    +  promoter       SV40 promoter: SV40 early promoter
   1889..1987    +  CDS            ble (fragment): BLE_KLEPN - Experimental evidence at protein level: Swiss-Prot protein existence level 1. Binding protein with a strong affinity to the bleomycin family of antibiotics. Binds to CL990; an antimitotic-antibiotic compound. From Klebsiella pneumoniae.
   1982..2103    +  polyA_signal   SV40 poly(A) signal: SV40 polyadenylation signal
   2176..2192    -  protein_bind   lac operator: The lac repressor binds to the lac operator to inhibit transcription in E. coli. This inhibition can be relieved by adding lactose or isopropyl-β-D-thiogalactopyranoside (IPTG). lac repressor encoded by lacI
   2200..2230    -  promoter       lac promoter: promoter for the E. coli lac operon
   2245..2266    -  protein_bind   CAP binding site: CAP binding activates transcription in the presence of cAMP. E. coli catabolite activator protein
   2279..2371    -  CDS            lacI (fragment): lac repressor; lacI; The lac repressor binds to the lac operator to inhibit transcription in E. coli. This inhibition can be relieved by adding lactose or isopropyl-β-D-thiogalactopyranoside (IPTG).
   2554..3142    -  rep_origin     ori: high-copy-number ColE1/pMB1/pBR322/pUC origin of replication
   3313..4173    -  CDS            AmpR: β-lactamase; bla; confers resistance to ampicillin, carbenicillin, and related antibiotics
   4174..4278    -  promoter       AmpR promoter: bla
