[The description below was written by a language model from this plasmid's Addgene catalogue record and pLannotate feature annotations shown in this document.]
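Description:
pPD289 ZF43x5-Compact_EYFP is a 4.3 kb mammalian reporter plasmid from the COMET synthetic-biology toolkit, built on the pPD152 Reporter Template v2 backbone. It is maintained in E. coli as a high-copy plasmid through a ColE1/pUC-type origin and is selected with ampicillin via the β-lactamase gene and its native promoter. An f1 phage origin is also present.

The payload is a synthetic, zinc-finger-responsive promoter named ZF43x5-Compact, cloned between retained BglII and NheI sites upstream of an EYFP coding sequence that is terminated by the bovine growth hormone polyadenylation signal. The name suggests five closely spaced binding sites for the ZF43 zinc-finger domain, although the feature table does not annotate these sites individually. Within the promoter region it identifies only a short fragment of a minimal TATA-box promoter just before EYFP. That arrangement fits a design in which basal transcription is low and yellow fluorescence rises when a matching zinc-finger transcription factor, supplied from another construct, binds upstream of the minimal core.

Elsewhere, the backbone carries an SV40 early promoter followed by only a short fragment of a bleomycin-family resistance gene and an SV40 poly(A) signal. A complete mammalian selection marker therefore does not appear to be annotated, and the plasmid seems best suited to transient transfection. Residual lac promoter, operator, CAP-site and lacI fragments are cloning-vector remnants. The stated purpose is to serve as the EYFP readout for activity at the ZF43x5-Compact promoter when characterising or composing engineered genetic programs in mammalian cells.
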