Addgene plasmid #138900: pPD289 ZF43x5-Compact_EYFP
Purpose: EYFP reporter vector for the ZF43x5-Compact promoter
Depositing lab: Joshua Leonard. Depositing organization: Northwestern University. Publication: The COMET toolkit for composing customizable genetic programs in mammalian cells. Donahue PS, Draut JW, Muldoon JJ, Edelstein HI, Bagheri N, Leonard JN. Nat Commun. 2020 Feb 7;11(1):779. doi: 10.1038/s41467-019-14147-5. PubMed 32034124.
Backbone
  Vector backbone: pPD152 Reporter Template v2
  Vector type: Mammalian Expression, Synthetic Biology
Growth in bacteria
  Bacterial resistance: Ampicillin, 100 μg/mL
  Growth temperature: 37°C
  Growth strain: DH5alpha
  Copy number: High Copy
Gene/Insert
  Gene/Insert name: ZF43x5-Compact
  Species: Synthetic
  Promoter: ZF43x5-Compact
  Cloning method: Restriction Enzyme; 5′ cloning site BglII (not destroyed); 3′ cloning site NheI (not destroyed)
  Sequencing primers: 5′ CGACACGGAAATGTTGAATAC; 3′ TAGAAGGCACAGTCGAGG
Terms and licenses: Academic/Nonprofit Terms; Industry Terms: Not Available to Industry
Depositor comments: Leonard Lab plasmid reference number: L1437
How to cite: pPD289 ZF43x5-Compact_EYFP was a gift from Joshua Leonard (Addgene plasmid # 138900 ; http://n2t.net/addgene:138900 ; RRID:Addgene_138900)
