>Addgene plasmid #138900 | pPD289 ZF43x5-Compact_EYFP | depositor partial sequence | sequence record 268467 | ZF43x5-Compact promoter
AGATCTGAATTAGAGTGAGGACGATCGGAGTGAGGAAAATTAGAGTGAGGACGATCGGAGTGAGGATAAT
TAGAGTGAGGACGATCCCTCTAGAGGGTATATAATGGGGGCCACTAGTCTACTACCAGAGCTCATCGCTA
GC
